>Addgene plasmid #82720 | pGEX-4T-1 3xFlag-MAPKAPK2 | addgene partial sequence | sequence record 160973 | pGEX5 5'-GGGCTGGCAAGCCACGTTTGGTG-3'
CGCGTGGATCTATGGATTACAAGGATGACGACGATAAGGATTACAAGGATGACGACGATAAGGATTACAA
GGATGACGACGATAAGGGATCCATGCTGTCCAACTCCCAGGGCCAGAGCCCGCCGGTGCCGTTCCCCGCC
CCGGCCCCGCCGCCGCAGCCCCCCACCCCTGCCCTGCCGCACCCCCCGGCGCAGCCGCCGCCGCCGCCCC
CGCAGCAGTTCCCGCAGTTCCACGTCAAGTCCGGCCTGCAGATCAAGAAGAACGCCATCATCGATGACTA
CAAGGTCACCAGCCAGGTCCTGGGGCTGGGCATCAACGGCAAAGTTTTGCAGATCTTCAACAAGAGGACC
CAGGAGAAATTCGCCCTCAAAATGCTTCAGGACTGCCCCAAGGCCCGCAGGGAGGTGGAGCTGCACTGGC
GGGCCTCCCAGTGCCCGCACATCGTACGGATCGTGGATGTGTACGAGAATCTGTACGCAGGGAGGAAGTG
CCTGCTGATTGTCATGGAATGTTTGGACGGTGGAGAACTCTTTAGCCGAATCCAGGATCGAGGAGACCAG
GCATTCACAGAAAGAGAAGCATCCGA
