>Addgene plasmid #82720 | pGEX-4T-1 3xFlag-MAPKAPK2 | addgene partial sequence | sequence record 160974 | pGEX3 5'-CCGGGAGCTGCATGTGTCAGAGG-3'
ACGCGCGAGGCAGATCGTCAGTCAGTCACGATGCGGCCGCTCGAGTCAGTGGGCCAGAGCCGCAGCCTCC
AGGGCCCGAGCTTTCTTCCGCCTCTTCAGCAGCAGAGGGTTGGATGCATCTTCAATCTTTTTTATCTTGA
TCTGCTCGTAGTCAACGCGCATTGTGGCCAAGGCACTGGTCATCTCCTCCTTGACATCCTCCCACCGCTC
CTTGTCCTCCTTCAGGACCCGGCTGGTGTGCAGTGGGGTTTGAGGGACCTTTGTTGATTGCATGATCCAA
GGGTGGTTCATAAACTCAGTGATGGTCATTCTCTGGGTGGGCTCTGTTTTCAGCAGATTCCGAATGAGCA
TCTTCACTTCCTCTGATACTTCTGACCATTCTGGGTTGGGAAATTCATACTGGCCCATTCGGATGCGAGT
CTTCATGCCCGGAGAGATGGCAAGGCCGTGGTTGGAGTAGAAGGGGGGATACCCACACAGCAGGATGTAC
ATGATGACACCCAGGGACCACATGTCACAGGACTTGTCATACTTCTCTGGACCCAGCACTTCTGGAGCCA
CATAGTACGGTGTATAACAAGGAGTGGTCAAAGAGTTGTGGCTGGTGGTTTCCTTGGCAAAGCCAAAGTC
AGTGAGTTTCAGGATGGCGTTGGGCCTTTTGGAGGTGTATAAGAGATTCTCAGGCTTGACATCCCGATGG
GCAATGTTGATTGAATGCAGATACTGGATGGCCTCACCGATGCTCTTCATGATTTCGGATGCTTCTCTTT
CTGTGAATGCCTGGTCTCCTCGATCCTGGATTCGGCTAAAGAGTTCTCCACCGTC
