[The description below was written by a language model from this plasmid's Addgene catalogue record.]
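Description:
pGEX-4T-1 3xFlag-MAPKAPK2 is a bacterial expression plasmid of about 6.3 kb built on the pGEX-4T-1 backbone, a standard vector for producing glutathione S-transferase (GST) fusion proteins in E. coli. It is selected with ampicillin. The record lists a cloning strain for propagation and recommends BL21 for protein production; copy number is recorded as unknown. No feature table accompanies the record, so the promoter and origin are not explicitly stated. pGEX-series vectors generally drive the GST fusion from an IPTG-inducible tac promoter, carry a lacI repressor gene, and in the 4T versions encode a thrombin cleavage site between GST and the cloning site.

The insert is the human MAPKAPK2 coding sequence (mitogen-activated protein kinase-activated protein kinase 2, also called MK2), about 1.2 kb, cloned by restriction digestion between the BamHI and EcoRI sites, both of which are retained. The kinase carries two N-terminal tags, GST and 3xFLAG. The construct name and the cloning arrangement suggest that the 3xFLAG epitope lies between GST and MAPKAPK2, although the record does not spell out the order. GST permits affinity purification on glutathione resin, and the 3xFLAG epitope provides a handle for detection or capture with anti-FLAG antibodies.

The stated purpose is simply expression of human MAPKAPK2. The design suits production of recombinant tagged kinase in bacteria. The associated publication concerns profiling of subcellular protein phosphatase responses in virus-infected cardiomyocytes, which suggests a role as a purified reagent in biochemical assays, but the record does not describe its specific use.
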