Addgene plasmid #82720: pGEX-4T-1 3xFlag-MAPKAPK2
Purpose: Expresses human MAPKAPK2
Depositing lab: Kevin Janes. Depositing organization: University of Virginia. Publication: Profiling Subcellular Protein Phosphatase Responses to Coxsackievirus B3 Infection of Cardiomyocytes. Shah M, Smolko CM, Kinicki S, Chapman ZD, Brautigan DL, Janes KA. Mol Cell Proteomics. 2017 Apr;16(4 suppl 1):S244-S262. doi: 10.1074/mcp.O116.063487. Epub 2017 Feb 7. PubMed 28174228.
Backbone
  Vector backbone: pGEX-4T-1
  Backbone size w/o insert (bp): 5053
  Total vector size (bp): 6256
  Vector type: Bacterial Expression
Growth in bacteria
  Bacterial resistance: Ampicillin, 100 μg/mL
  Growth temperature: 37°C
  Growth strain: DH5alpha
  Growth instructions: Use strain BL21 for protein expression
  Copy number: Unknown
Gene/Insert
  Gene/Insert name: MAPKAPK2 (alt name: mitogen-activated protein kinase-activated protein kinase 2)
  Species: H. sapiens (human)
  Insert size (bp): 1203
  GenBank ID: NM_032960.3
  Entrez Gene: MAPKAPK2 (a.k.a. MAPKAP-K2, MK-2, MK2)
  Tag / fusion protein: 3xFLAG (N terminal on insert); GST (N terminal on insert)
  Cloning method: Restriction Enzyme; 5′ cloning site BamHI (not destroyed); 3′ cloning site EcoRI (not destroyed)
  Sequencing primers: 5′ pGEX 5'; 3′ pGEX 3'
Terms and licenses: Academic/Nonprofit Terms; Industry Terms: Not Available to Industry
How to cite: pGEX-4T-1 3xFlag-MAPKAPK2 was a gift from Kevin Janes (Addgene plasmid # 82720 ; http://n2t.net/addgene:82720 ; RRID:Addgene_82720)
